Addgene plasmid #71624: pJK686
Purpose: Produces Acetobacter aceti 1023 N5-carboxyaminoimidazole ribonucleotide mutase, Ser57>Asn mutant (AaPurE1-S57N)
Depositing lab: T. J. Kappock. Depositing organization: Purdue University.
Backbone
  Vector backbone: pET23a
  Backbone size w/o insert (bp): 3666
  Total vector size (bp): 4176
  Vector type: Bacterial Expression
Growth in bacteria
  Bacterial resistance: Ampicillin, 100 μg/mL
  Growth temperature: 37°C
  Growth strain: DH5alpha
  Copy number: High Copy
Gene/Insert
  Gene/Insert name: N5-carboxyaminoimidazole ribonucleotide mutase (alt names: purE; AZ09_02690)
  Species: Acetobacter aceti 1023
  Mutation: changes serine-57 to asparagine, additional N-terminal methionine
  GenBank ID: AAZ04483.1 KDE21029.1
  Promoter: T7
  Cloning method: Restriction Enzyme; 5′ cloning site NdeI (not destroyed); 3′ cloning site EcoRI (not destroyed)
  Sequencing primers: 5′ T7 promoter; 3′ T7 terminator
Terms and licenses: Academic/Nonprofit Terms; Industry Terms: Not Available to Industry
How to cite: pJK686 was a gift from T. J. Kappock (Addgene plasmid # 71624 ; http://n2t.net/addgene:71624 ; RRID:Addgene_71624)
