[The description below was written by a language model from this plasmid's Addgene catalogue record and pLannotate feature annotations shown in this document.]
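Description:
pJK686 is a bacterial expression plasmid built on the pET23a backbone (4,176 bp in total) that produces the Ser57-to-Asn mutant of N5-carboxyaminoimidazole ribonucleotide mutase (PurE, here AaPurE1-S57N) from Acetobacter aceti 1023. The purE coding sequence was cloned between the NdeI and EcoRI sites, both of which are retained, and the record notes an additional N-terminal methionine alongside the point mutation. The automated annotation labels the insert as a fragment matching Escherichia coli PurE. This reflects homology to the reference database entry rather than the source organism, which the catalogue gives as A. aceti.

Expression is driven by the bacteriophage T7 promoter together with the efficient T7 gene 10 ribosome binding site, and transcription ends at the T7 terminator, so protein production requires a host that supplies T7 RNA polymerase. A histidine-tag fragment from the vector lies downstream of the insert. The record does not say whether it is fused to the protein, and no tag is listed for the insert. The plasmid replicates from a ColE1/pMB1-type origin, with bom and rop sequences also annotated. The catalogue describes it as high copy. Selection is by ampicillin resistance from the β-lactamase gene under its own promoter. An f1 phage origin is also present, which allows single-stranded DNA production.

PurE converts N5-CAIR to CAIR in de novo purine biosynthesis. The construct is used to produce the S57N variant recombinantly, presumably to study the role of that residue, although the record does not describe specific experiments.
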