Features (pLannotate 1.2.2; 13 found; start..end, strand, type, name):
     26..73      -  terminator     T7 terminator: transcription terminator for bacteriophage T7 RNA polymerase
     81..130     -  CDS            SET1 (fragment): solubility-enhancement tag derived from T7 phage gene 10B
    140..157     -  CDS            9xHis (fragment): 9xHis affinity tag
    216..677     -  CDS            purE (fragment): PURE_ECOLI - Experimental evidence at protein level: Swiss-Prot protein existence level 1. Catalyzes the conversion of N5-carboxyaminoimidazole ribonucleotide (N5-CAIR) to 4-carboxy-5-aminoimidazole ribonucleotide (CAIR). From Escherichia coli (strain K12).
    757..779     -  RBS            RBS: efficient ribosome binding site from bacteriophage T7 gene 10 (Olins and Rangwala, 1989)
    811..829     -  promoter       T7 promoter: promoter for bacteriophage T7 RNA polymerase
    941..1321    -  CDS            YPB1_ECOLX: Protein predicted: Swiss-Prot protein existence level 4. From Escherichia coli.
   1338..1529    +  CDS            rop: Rop protein, which maintains plasmids at low copy number; rop
   1631..1773    +  misc_feature   bom: basis of mobility region from pBR322
   1959..2547    -  rep_origin     ori: high-copy-number ColE1/pMB1/pBR322/pUC origin of replication
   2718..3578    -  CDS            AmpR: β-lactamase; bla; confers resistance to ampicillin, carbenicillin, and related antibiotics
   3579..3683    -  promoter       AmpR promoter: bla
   3710..4165    -  rep_origin     f1 ori (sequence partly withheld): f1 bacteriophage origin of replication; arrow indicates direction of (+) strand synthesis
>Addgene plasmid #71624 | pJK686 | depositor full sequence | sequence record 131641 | pJK686 sequence 4176 bps
ATCCGGATATAGTTCCTCCTTTCAGCAAAAAACCCCTCAAGACCCGTTTAGAGGCCCCAAGGGGTTATGC
TAGTTATTGCTCAGCGGTGGCAGCAGCCAACTCAGCTTCCTTTCGGGCTTTGTTAGCAGCCGGATCTCAG
TGGTGGTGGTGGTGGTGCTCGAGTGCGGCCGCAAGCTTGTCGACGGAGCTCGAATTCTCATTTATCTTCG
GTAATGGGAGAGTTGGGGACAGAGGCCGTCTGCAATGCGCGCCATGTTTCAAGGCGTGCGGCAAGGGCCG
GGTTATACAGTGCAAGAATGGAGGCGGCCAGCAAGGCGGCATTTTTGGCGCCGGATGCCCCAATAGCCAA
AGTGCCCACAGGCACGCCGCCGGGCATCTGCACAATGGAAAGCAGGCTGTCCATGCCTTTAAGAGCGCGA
GATTCTACTGGAACACCCAGCACGGGCAGGCGTGTCCATGCCGCACACATACCCGGCAGATGTGCAGCTC
CACCGGCCCCAGCAATAATCACATTCAGGCCGCGTTCGGCTGCCGTACGCGCATAATCCGCCAACCGGTC
TGGCGTACGATGTGCGTTAACAATGAGGGTTTCATGCGGAATTTCCAGCTCTGTCAGCAATGCGTCTGCA
TGGCGCATGGTTTCCCAGTCTGACTGGCTGCCCATGATAATGCCCACAACGGGGGCAGAGGCTGCTTTAT
CTTCTAAAGCACTGGAAGCAGAGGGCAGGGGGGCGGTTTCGCTCATCATATGTATATCTCCTTCTTAAAG
TTAAACAAAATTATTTCTAGAGGGAAACCGTTGTGGTCTCCCTATAGTGAGTCGTATTAATTTCGCGGGA
TCGAGATCTCGGGCAGCGTTGGGTCCTGGCCACGGGTGCGCATGATCGTGCTCCTGTCGTTGAGGACCCG
GCTAGGCTGGCGGGGTTGCCTTACTGGTTAGCAGAATGAATCACCGATACGCGAGCGAACGTGAAGCGAC
TGCTGCTGCAAAACGTCTGCGACCTGAGCAACAACATGAATGGTCTTCGGTTTCCGTGTTTCGTAAAGTC
TGGAAACGCGGAAGTCAGCGCCCTGCACCATTATGTTCCGGATCTGCATCGCAGGATGCTGCTGGCTACC
CTGTGGAACACCTACATCTGTATTAACGAAGCGCTGGCATTGACCCTGAGTGATTTTTCTCTGGTCCCGC
CGCATCCATACCGCCAGTTGTTTACCCTCACAACGTTCCAGTAACCGGGCATGTTCATCATCAGTAACCC
GTATCGTGAGCATCCTCTCTCGTTTCATCGGTATCATTACCCCCATGAACAGAAATCCCCCTTACACGGA
GGCATCAGTGACCAAACAGGAAAAAACCGCCCTTAACATGGCCCGCTTTATCAGAAGCCAGACATTAACG
CTTCTGGAGAAACTCAACGAGCTGGACGCGGATGAACAGGCAGACATCTGTGAATCGCTTCACGACCACG
CTGATGAGCTTTACCGCAGCTGCCTCGCGCGTTTCGGTGATGACGGTGAAAACCTCTGACACATGCAGCT
CCCGGAGACGGTCACAGCTTGTCTGTAAGCGGATGCCGGGAGCAGACAAGCCCGTCAGGGCGCGTCAGCG
GGTGTTGGCGGGTGTCGGGGCGCAGCCATGACCCAGTCACGTAGCGATAGCGGAGTGTATACTGGCTTAA
CTATGCGGCATCAGAGCAGATTGTACTGAGAGTGCACCATATATGCGGTGTGAAATACCGCACAGATGCG
TAAGGAGAAAATACCGCATCAGGCGCTCTTCCGCTTCCTCGCTCACTGACTCGCTGCGCTCGGTCGTTCG
GCTGCGGCGAGCGGTATCAGCTCACTCAAAGGCGGTAATACGGTTATCCACAGAATCAGGGGATAACGCA
GGAAAGAACATGTGAGCAAAAGGCCAGCAAAAGGCCAGGAACCGTAAAAAGGCCGCGTTGCTGGCGTTTT
TCCATAGGCTCCGCCCCCCTGACGAGCATCACAAAAATCGACGCTCAAGTCAGAGGTGGCGAAACCCGAC
AGGACTATAAAGATACCAGGCGTTTCCCCCTGGAAGCTCCCTCGTGCGCTCTCCTGTTCCGACCCTGCCG
CTTACCGGATACCTGTCCGCCTTTCTCCCTTCGGGAAGCGTGGCGCTTTCTCATAGCTCACGCTGTAGGT
ATCTCAGTTCGGTGTAGGTCGTTCGCTCCAAGCTGGGCTGTGTGCACGAACCCCCCGTTCAGCCCGACCG
CTGCGCCTTATCCGGTAACTATCGTCTTGAGTCCAACCCGGTAAGACACGACTTATCGCCACTGGCAGCA
GCCACTGGTAACAGGATTAGCAGAGCGAGGTATGTAGGCGGTGCTACAGAGTTCTTGAAGTGGTGGCCTA
ACTACGGCTACACTAGAAGGACAGTATTTGGTATCTGCGCTCTGCTGAAGCCAGTTACCTTCGGAAAAAG
AGTTGGTAGCTCTTGATCCGGCAAACAAACCACCGCTGGTAGCGGTGGTTTTTTTGTTTGCAAGCAGCAG
ATTACGCGCAGAAAAAAAGGATCTCAAGAAGATCCTTTGATCTTTTCTACGGGGTCTGACGCTCAGTGGA
ACGAAAACTCACGTTAAGGGATTTTGGTCATGAGATTATCAAAAAGGATCTTCACCTAGATCCTTTTAAA
TTAAAAATGAAGTTTTAAATCAATCTAAAGTATATATGAGTAAACTTGGTCTGACAGTTACCAATGCTTA
ATCAGTGAGGCACCTATCTCAGCGATCTGTCTATTTCGTTCATCCATAGTTGCCTGACTCCCCGTCGTGT
AGATAACTACGATACGGGAGGGCTTACCATCTGGCCCCAGTGCTGCAATGATACCGCGAGACCCACGCTC
ACCGGCTCCAGATTTATCAGCAATAAACCAGCCAGCCGGAAGGGCCGAGCGCAGAAGTGGTCCTGCAACT
TTATCCGCCTCCATCCAGTCTATTAATTGTTGCCGGGAAGCTAGAGTAAGTAGTTCGCCAGTTAATAGTT
TGCGCAACGTTGTTGCCATTGCTGCAGGCATCGTGGTGTCACGCTCGTCGTTTGGTATGGCTTCATTCAG
CTCCGGTTCCCAACGATCAAGGCGAGTTACATGATCCCCCATGTTGTGCAAAAAAGCGGTTAGCTCCTTC
GGTCCTCCGATCGTTGTCAGAAGTAAGTTGGCCGCAGTGTTATCACTCATGGTTATGGCAGCACTGCATA
ATTCTCTTACTGTCATGCCATCCGTAAGATGCTTTTCTGTGACTGGTGAGTACTCAACCAAGTCATTCTG
AGAATAGTGTATGCGGCGACCGAGTTGCTCTTGCCCGGCGTCAATACGGGATAATACCGCGCCACATAGC
AGAACTTTAAAAGTGCTCATCATTGGAAAACGTTCTTCGGGGCGAAAACTCTCAAGGATCTTACCGCTGT
TGAGATCCAGTTCGATGTAACCCACTCGTGCACCCAACTGATCTTCAGCATCTTTTACTTTCACCAGCGT
TTCTGGGTGAGCAAAAACAGGAAGGCAAAATGCCGCAAAAAAGGGAATAAGGGCGACACGGAAATGTTGA
ATACTCATACTCTTCCTTTTTCAATATTATTGAAGCATTTATCAGGGTTATTGTCTCATGAGCGGATACA
TATTTGAATGTATTTAGAAAAATAAACAAATAGGGGTTCCGCGCACATTTCCCCGAAAAGTGCCACCTGA
AATTGTAAACGTTAATATTTTGTTAAAATTCGCGTTAAATTTTTGTTAAATCAGCTCATTTTTTAACCAA
TAGGCCGAAATCGGCAAAATCCCTTATAAATCAAAAGAATAGACCGAGATAGGGT
[37 nt withheld, positions 3836-3872]
AAAGAACGTGGACTCCAACGTCAAAGG
[49 nt withheld, positions 3900-3948]
T
[91 nt withheld, positions 3950-4040]
G
[124 nt withheld, positions 4042-4165]
CCCATTCGCCA
