>Addgene plasmid #71624 | pJK686 | addgene partial sequence | sequence record 133931 | T7 5'-TAATACGACTCACTATAGGG-3'
AATAATTTTGTTTAACTTTAAGAAGGAGATATACATATGATGAGCGAAACCGCCCCCCTGCCCTCTGCTT
CCAGTGCTTTAGAAGATAAAGCAGCCTCTGCCCCCGTTGTGGGCATTATCATGGGCAGCCAGTCAGACTG
GGAAACCATGCGCCATGCAGACGCATTGCTGACAGAGCTGGAAATTCCGCATGAAACCCTCATTGTTAAC
GCACATCGTACGCCAGACCGGTTGGCGGATTATGCGCGTACGGCAGCCGAACGCGGCCTGAATGTGATTA
TTGCTGGGGCCGGTGGAGCTGCACATCTGCCGGGTATGTGTGCGGCATGGACACGCCTGCCCGTGCTGGG
TGTTCCAGTAGAATCTCGCGCTCTTAAAGGCATGGACAGCCTGCTTTCCATTGTGCAGATGCCCGGCGGC
GTGCCTGTGGGCACTTTGGCTATTGGGGCATCCGGCGCCAAAAATGCCGCCTTGCTGGCCGCCTCCATTC
TTGCACTGTATAACCCGGCCCTTGCCGCACGCCTTGAAACATGGCGCGCATTGCAGACGGCCTCTGTCCC
CAACTCTCCCATTACCGAAGATAAATGAGAATTCGAGCTCCGTCGACAAGCTTGCGGCCGCACTCGAGCA
CCACCACCACCACCACTGAGATCCGGCTGCTAACAAAGCCCGAAAGGAAGCTGAGTTGGCTGCTGCCACC
GCTGAGCAATAACTAGCATAACCCCTTGGGGCCTCTAAACGGGTCTTGAGGGGTTTTTTGCTGAAAGGAG
GAACTATATCCGGATTGGCGAATGGG
[99 nt withheld, positions 797-895]
