>Addgene plasmid #71624 | pJK686 | addgene partial sequence | sequence record 133932 | T7term 5'-GCTAGTTATTGCTCAGCGG-3'
CTTTCGGGCTTTGTTAGCAGCCGGATCTCAGTGGTGGTGGTGGTGGTGCTCGAGTGCGGCCGCAAGCTTG
TCGACGGAGCTCGAATTCTCATTTATCTTCGGTAATGGGAGAGTTGGGGACAGAGGCCGTCTGCAATGCG
CGCCATGTTTCAAGGCGTGCGGCAAGGGCCGGGTTATACAGTGCAAGAATGGAGGCGGCCAGCAAGGCGG
CATTTTTGGCGCCGGATGCCCCAATAGCCAAAGTGCCCACAGGCACGCCGCCGGGCATCTGCACAATGGA
AAGCAGGCTGTCCATGCCTTTAAGAGCGCGAGATTCTACTGGAACACCCAGCACGGGCAGGCGTGTCCAT
GCCGCACACATACCCGGCAGATGTGCAGCTCCACCGGCCCCAGCAATAATCACATTCAGGCCGCGTTCGG
CTGCCGTACGCGCATAATCCGCCAACCGGTCTGGCGTACGATGTGCGTTAACAATGAGGGTTTCATGCGG
AATTTCCAGCTCTGTCAGCAATGCGTCTGCATGGCGCATGGTTTCCCAGTCTGACTGGCTGCCCATGATA
ATGCCCACAACGGGGGCAGAGGCTGCTTTATCTTCTAAAGCACTGGAAGCAGAGGGCAGGGGGGCGGTTT
CGCTCATCATATGTATATCTCCTTCTTAAAGTTAAACAAAATTATTTCTAGAGGGAAACCGTTGTGGTCT
CCCTATAGTGAGTCGTATTAATTTCGCGGGATCGAGATCTCGGGCAGCGTTGGGTCCTGGCCACGGGTGC
GCATGATCGTGCTCCTGTCGTTGAGGACCCGGCTAGGCTGGCGGGGTTGCCTTACTGGTTAGCAGAATGA
ATCACCGATACGCGAGCGAACGTGAAGCGACTGCTGCTGCAAAACGTCTGCGACCTGAGCAACAACATGA
ATGGTCTTCGGTTTCCGTGTTTCGTAAAGTCTGGAAACGCGGAAGTCAGCGCCCTGCACCATTATGTTCC
GGATCTGCATCGCAGGATGCTGCTGGCTACCCTGTGGA
